Addgene plasmid #118095: pSIRV-AP-1-mCherry
Purpose: Fluorescent reporter for AP-1 activation
Depositing lab: Peter Steinberger. Depositing organization: Medical University of Vienna. Publication: Assessment of costimulation and coinhibition in a triple parameter T cell reporter line: Simultaneous measurement of NF-kappaB, NFAT and AP-1. Jutz S, Leitner J, Schmetterer K, Doel-Perez I, Majdic O, Grabmeier-Pfistershammer K, Paster W, Huppa JB, Steinberger P. J Immunol Methods. 2016 Jan 15. pii: S0022-1759(16)30007-2. doi: 10.1016/j.jim.2016.01.007. PubMed 26780292.
Backbone
  Vector backbone: pSIRV
  Backbone size w/o insert (bp): 4968
  Total vector size (bp): 5679
  Vector type: Retroviral
Growth in bacteria
  Bacterial resistance: Ampicillin, 100 μg/mL
  Growth temperature: 37°C
  Growth strain: NEB Stable
  Copy number: High Copy
Gene/Insert
  Gene/Insert name: mCherry
  Species: Synthetic
  Promoter: minimal promoter with AP-1 responsive element
  Cloning method: Restriction Enzyme; 5′ cloning site Hind III (not destroyed); 3′ cloning site Not I (not destroyed)
  Sequencing primers: 5′ ctgaggcagaaaggaccatcc
Terms and licenses: Academic/Nonprofit Terms; Industry Terms: Not Available to Industry
How to cite: pSIRV-AP-1-mCherry was a gift from Peter Steinberger (Addgene plasmid # 118095 ; http://n2t.net/addgene:118095 ; RRID:Addgene_118095)
