[The description below was written by a language model from this plasmid's Addgene catalogue record and pLannotate feature annotations shown in this document.]
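Description:
pSIRV-AP-1-mCherry is a self-inactivating gammaretroviral reporter vector built on the pSIRV backbone and designed to report AP-1 transcription factor activity through red fluorescence. In bacteria it is maintained as a high-copy plasmid via a ColE1/pUC-type origin and selected with ampicillin through the β-lactamase gene. Remnants of a lac promoter/operator region and a lacI fragment are also annotated in the backbone but have no evident role in the reporter function.

The viral portion follows a Moloney murine leukemia virus design. A CMV enhancer/promoter is fused to the R-U5 part of the 5′ LTR, so that full-length genomic RNA is transcribed strongly in packaging cells. This is followed by the MMLV Ψ packaging signal, a truncated gag lacking its start codon (extending the packaging region), and a pol fragment carrying the splice acceptor. The 3′ LTR is annotated as ΔU3. After reverse transcription this deletion is copied to both ends of the provirus, silencing LTR-driven transcription and leaving the internal promoter in control. According to the catalogue entry, that promoter is a minimal promoter coupled to an AP-1 responsive element. It is not picked up by the automated annotation but presumably lies in the unannotated stretch just upstream of the mammalian codon-optimised mCherry coding sequence, which was cloned between HindIII and NotI sites.

Once stably integrated in target cells, mCherry expression should depend on AP-1 binding, giving a fluorescence readout of pathway activation. The associated work used it in a T cell reporter line that measures NF-κB, NFAT and AP-1 simultaneously to assess costimulatory and coinhibitory signals. The sequenced record is 5,690 nt, close to the listed 5,679 bp.
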