Features (pLannotate 1.2.2; 17 found; start..end, strand, type, name):
     37..340     +  enhancer       CMV enhancer: human cytomegalovirus immediate early enhancer
    341..544     +  promoter       CMV promoter: human cytomegalovirus (CMV) immediate early promoter
    540..720     +  LTR            3' LTR (ΔU3) (fragment): self-inactivating 3' long terminal repeat (LTR) from Moloney murine leukemia virus
    783..1140    +  misc_feature   MMLV Ψ: packaging signal of Moloney murine leukemia virus (MMLV)
   1205..1621    +  CDS            gag (truncated): truncated Moloney murine leukemia virus (MMLV) gag gene lacking the start codon
   1631..2005    +  misc_feature   pol region: Moloney murine leukemia virus (MMLV) pol region containing the splice acceptor site
   2276..2986    +  CDS            mCherry: monomeric derivative of DsRed fluorescent protein (Shaner et al., 2004) mammalian codon-optimized
   3057..3183    +  LTR            3' LTR (ΔU3) (fragment): self-inactivating 3' long terminal repeat (LTR) from Moloney murine leukemia virus
   3191..3364    +  LTR            3' LTR (ΔU3) (fragment): self-inactivating 3' long terminal repeat (LTR) from Moloney murine leukemia virus
   3475..3491    -  protein_bind   lac operator: The lac repressor binds to the lac operator to inhibit transcription in E. coli. This inhibition can be relieved by adding lactose or isopropyl-β-D-thiogalactopyranoside (IPTG). lac repressor encoded by lacI
   3499..3529    -  promoter       lac promoter: promoter for the E. coli lac operon
   3544..3565    -  protein_bind   CAP binding site: CAP binding activates transcription in the presence of cAMP. E. coli catabolite activator protein
   3578..3670    -  CDS            lacI (fragment): lac repressor; lacI; The lac repressor binds to the lac operator to inhibit transcription in E. coli. This inhibition can be relieved by adding lactose or isopropyl-β-D-thiogalactopyranoside (IPTG).
   3853..4441    -  rep_origin     ori: high-copy-number ColE1/pMB1/pBR322/pUC origin of replication
   4605..5465    -  CDS            AmpR: β-lactamase; bla; confers resistance to ampicillin, carbenicillin, and related antibiotics
   5466..5570    -  promoter       AmpR promoter: bla
   5666..5690    +  enhancer       CMV enhancer (fragment): human cytomegalovirus immediate early enhancer
>Addgene plasmid #118095 | pSIRV-AP-1-mCherry | addgene full sequence | sequence record 227759 | Addgene NGS Result
GGGGTCATTAGTTCATAGCCCATATATGGAGTTCCGCGTTACATAACTTACGGTAAATGGCCCGCCTGGC
TGACCGCCCAACGACCCCCGCCCATTGACGTCAATAATGACGTATGTTCCCATAGTAACGCCAATAGGGA
CTTTCCATTGACGTCAATGGGTGGAGTATTTACGGTAAACTGCCCACTTGGCAGTACATCAAGTGTATCA
TATGCCAAGTACGCCCCCTATTGACGTCAATGACGGTAAATGGCCCGCCTGGCATTATGCCCAGTACATG
ACCTTATGGGACTTTCCTACTTGGCAGTACATCTACGTATTAGTCATCGCTATTACCATGGTGATGCGGT
TTTGGCAGTACATCAATGGGCGTGGATAGCGGTTTGACTCACGGGGATTTCCAAGTCTCCACCCCATTGA
CGTCAATGGGAGTTTGTTTTGGCACCAAAATCAACGGGACTTTCCAAAATGTCGTAACAACTCCGCCCCA
TTGACGCAAATGGGCGGTAGGCGTGTACGGTGGGAGGTCTATATAAGCAGAGCTCAATAAAAGAGCCCAC
AACCCCTCACTCGGCGCGCCAGTCCTCCGATTGACTGAGTCGCCCGGGTACCCGTGTATCCAATAAACCC
TCTTGCAGTTGCATCCGACTTGTGGTCTCGCTGTTCCTTGGGAGGGTCTCCTCTGAGTGATTGACTACCC
GTCAGCGGGGGTCTTTCATTTGGGGGCTCGTCCGGGATCGGGAGACCCCTGCCCAGGGACCACCGACCCA
CCACCGGGAGGTAAGCTGGCCAGCAACTTATCTGTGTCTGTCCGATTGTCTAGTGTCTATGACTGATTTT
ATGCGCCTGCGTCGGTACTAGTTAGCTAACTAGCTCTGTATCTGGCGGACCCGTGGTGGAACTGACGAGT
TCGGAACACCCGGCCGCAACCCTGGGAGACGTCCCAGGGACTTCGGGGGCCGTTTTTGTGGCCCGACCTG
AGTCCAAAAATCCCGATCGTTTTGGACTCTTTGGTGCACCCCCCTTAGAGGAGGGATATGTGGTTCTGGT
AGGAGACGAGAACCTAAAACAGTTCCCGCCTCCGTCTGAATTTTTGCTTTCGGTTTGGGACCGAAGCCGC
GCCGCGCGTCTTGTCTGCTGCAGCATCGTTCTGTGTTGTCTCTGTCTGACTGTGTTTCTGTATTTGTCTG
AAAATATGGGCCCGGGCCAGACTGTTACCACTCCCTTAAGTTTGACCTTAGGTCACTGGAAAGATGTCGA
GCGGATCGCTCACAACCAGTCGGTAGATGTCAAGAAGAGACGTTGGGTTACCTTCTGCTCTGCAGAATGG
CCAACCTTTAACGTCGGATGGCCGCGAGACGGCACCTTTAACCGAGACCTCATCACCCAGGTTAAGATCA
AGGTCTTTTCACCTGGCCCGCATGGACACCCAGACCAGGTCCCCTACATCGTGACCTGGGAAGCCTTGGC
TTTTGACCCCCCTCCCTGGGTCAAGCCCTTTGTACACCCTAAGCCTCCGCCTCCTCTTCCTCCATCCGCC
CCGTCTCTCCCCCTTGAACCTCCTCGTTCGACCCCGCCTCGATCCTCCCTTTATCCAGCCCTCACTCCTT
CTCTAGGCGCCCCCATATGGCCATATGAGATCTTATATGGGGCACCCCCGCCCCTTGTAAACTTCCCTGA
CCCTGACATGACAAGAGTTACTAACAGCCCCTCTCTCCAAGCTCACTTACAGGCTCTCTACTTAGTCCAG
CACGAAGTCTGGAGACCTCTGGCGGCAGCCTACCAAGAACAACTGGACCGACCGGTGGTACCTCACCCTT
ACCGAGTCGGCGACACAGTGTGGGTCCGCCGACACCAGACTAAGAACCTAGAACCTCGCTGGAAAGGACC
TTACACAGTCCTGCTGACCACCCCCACCGCCCTCAAAGTAGACGGCATCGCAGCTTGGATACACGCCGCC
CACGTGAAGGCTGCCGACCCCGGGGGTGGACCATCCTCTAGACTGCCGGATCCTGAGTCAGTGACTCAGT
GAGTCAGTGACTCAGTGAGTCAGTGACTCAGTGAGTCAGTGACTCAGGAATTCAGCTTGAATAAAATGAA
TATTAGAAGCTGTTAGAATAAGAGAAAATGACAGAGGAAAACTGAAAGGGAGAACTGAAAGTGGGAAATT
CCTCTGAGGCAGAAAGGACCATCCCTTATAAATAGCACAGGCCATGAAGGAAGATCATTCTCACTGCAGC
CTTTGACAGCCTTTGCCTCATCTTGAAGCTTCACCATGGTGAGCAAGGGCGAGGAGGATAACATGGCCAT
CATCAAGGAGTTCATGCGCTTCAAGGTGCACATGGAGGGCTCCGTGAACGGCCACGAGTTCGAGATCGAG
GGCGAGGGCGAGGGCCGCCCCTACGAGGGCACCCAGACCGCCAAGCTGAAGGTGACCAAGGGTGGCCCCC
TGCCCTTCGCCTGGGACATCCTGTCCCCTCAGTTCATGTACGGCTCCAAGGCCTACGTGAAGCACCCCGC
CGACATCCCCGACTACTTGAAGCTGTCCTTCCCCGAGGGCTTCAAGTGGGAGCGCGTGATGAACTTCGAG
GACGGCGGCGTGGTGACCGTGACCCAGGACTCCTCCCTGCAGGACGGCGAGTTCATCTACAAGGTGAAGC
TGCGCGGCACCAACTTCCCCTCCGACGGCCCCGTAATGCAGAAGAAGACCATGGGCTGGGAGGCCTCCTC
CGAGCGGATGTACCCCGAGGACGGCGCCCTGAAGGGCGAGATCAAGCAGAGGCTGAAGCTGAAGGACGGC
GGCCACTACGACGCTGAGGTCAAGACCACCTACAAGGCCAAGAAGCCCGTGCAGCTGCCCGGCGCCTACA
ACGTCAACATCAAGTTGGACATCACCTCCCACAACGAGGACTACACCATCGTGGAACAGTACGAACGCGC
CGAGGGCCGCCACTCCACCGGCGGCATGGACGAGCTGTACAAGTAGGCGGCCGCCAGCACAGTGGTCGAT
CGACGATAAAATAAAAGATTTTATTTAGTCTCCAGAAAAAGGGGGGAATGAAAGACCCCACCTGTAGGTT
TGGCAAGCTAGCTTAAGTAACGCCATTTTGCAAGGCATGGAAAAATACATAACTGAGAATAGAAAAGTTC
AGATCAAGGTCAGGAACAGATGGAACAGGGTCGCGTCCCGCAATAAAAGAGCCCACAACCCCTCACTCGG
GGCGCCAGTCCTCCGATTGACTGAGTCGCCCGGGTACCCGTGTATCCAATAAACCCTCTTGCAGTTGCAT
CCGACTTGTGGTCTCGCTGTTCCTTGGGAGGGTCTCCTCTGAGTGATTGACTACCCGTCAGCGGGGGTCT
TTCACATGCAGCATGTATCAAAATTAATTTGGTTTTTTTTCTTAAGTATTTACATTAAATGGCCATAGTA
GTTCATTATGGACAGCGCAGAAAGAGCTGGGGAGAATTGTGAAATTGTTATCCGCTCACAATTCCACACA
ACATACGAGCCGGAAGCATAAAGTGTAAAGCCTGGGGTGCCTAATGAGTGAGCTAACTCACATTAATTGC
GTTGCGCTCACTGCCCGCTTTCCAGTCGGGAAACCTGTCGTGCCAGCTGCATTAATGAATCGGCCAACGC
GCGGGGAGAGGCGGTTTGCGTATTGGGCGCTCTTCCGCTTCCTCGCTCACTGACTCGCTGCGCTCGGTCG
TTCGGCTGCGGCGAGCGGTATCAGCTCACTCAAAGGCGGTAATACGGTTATCCACAGAATCAGGGGATAA
CGCAGGAAAGAACATGTGAGCAAAAGGCCAGCAAAAGGCCAGGAACCGTAAAAAGGCCGCGTTGCTGGCG
TTTTTCCATAGGCTCCGCCCCCCTGACGAGCATCACAAAAATCGACGCTCAAGTCAGAGGTGGCGAAACC
CGACAGGACTATAAAGATACCAGGCGTTTCCCCCTGGAAGCTCCCTCGTGCGCTCTCCTGTTCCGACCCT
GCCGCTTACCGGATACCTGTCCGCCTTTCTCCCTTCGGGAAGCGTGGCGCTTTCTCATAGCTCACGCTGT
AGGTATCTCAGTTCGGTGTAGGTCGTTCGCTCCAAGCTGGGCTGTGTGCACGAACCCCCCGTTCAGCCCG
ACCGCTGCGCCTTATCCGGTAACTATCGTCTTGAGTCCAACCCGGTAAGACACGACTTATCGCCACTGGC
AGCAGCCACTGGTAACAGGATTAGCAGAGCGAGGTATGTAGGCGGTGCTACAGAGTTCTTGAAGTGGTGG
CCTAACTACGGCTACACTAGAAGAACAGTATTTGGTATCTGCGCTCTGCTGAAGCCAGTTACCTTCGGAA
AAAGAGTTGGTAGCTCTTGATCCGGCAAACAAACCACCGCTGGTAGCGGTGGTTTTTTTGTTTGCAAGCA
GCAGATTACGCGCAGAAAAAAAGGATCTCAAGAAGATCCTTTGATCTTTTCTACGGGGTCTGACGCTCAG
TGGAACGAAAACTCACGTTAAGGGATTTTGGTCATGAGATTATCAAAAAGGATCTTCACCTAGATCCTTT
TGCGGCCGGCCGCAAATCAATCTAAAGTATATATGAGTAAACTTGGTCTGACAGTTACCAATGCTTAATC
AGTGAGGCACCTATCTCAGCGATCTGTCTATTTCGTTCATCCATAGTTGCCTGACTCCCCGTCGTGTAGA
TAACTACGATACGGGAGGGCTTACCATCTGGCCCCAGTGCTGCAATGATACCGCGAGACCCACGCTCACC
GGCTCCAGATTTATCAGCAATAAACCAGCCAGCCGGAAGGGCCGAGCGCAGAAGTGGTCCTGCAACTTTA
TCCGCCTCCATCCAGTCTATTAATTGTTGCCGGGAAGCTAGAGTAAGTAGTTCGCCAGTTAATAGTTTGC
GCAACGTTGTTGCCATTGCTACAGGCATCGTGGTGTCACGCTCGTCGTTTGGTATGGCTTCATTCAGCTC
CGGTTCCCAACGATCAAGGCGAGTTACATGATCCCCCATGTTGTGCAAAAAAGCGGTTAGCTCCTTCGGT
CCTCCGATCGTTGTCAGAAGTAAGTTGGCCGCAGTGTTATCACTCATGGTTATGGCAGCACTGCATAATT
CTCTTACTGTCATGCCATCCGTAAGATGCTTTTCTGTGACTGGTGAGTACTCAACCAAGTCATTCTGAGA
ATAGTGTATGCGGCGACCGAGTTGCTCTTGCCCGGCGTCAATACGGGATAATACCGCGCCACATAGCAGA
ACTTTAAAAGTGCTCATCATTGGAAAACGTTCTTCGGGGCGAAAACTCTCAAGGATCTTACCGCTGTTGA
GATCCAGTTCGATGTAACCCACTCGTGCACCCAACTGATCTTCAGCATCTTTTACTTTCACCAGCGTTTC
TGGGTGAGCAAAAACAGGAAGGCAAAATGCCGCAAAAAAGGGAATAAGGGCGACACGGAAATGTTGAATA
CTCATACTCTTCCTTTTTCAATATTATTGAAGCATTTATCAGGGTTATTGTCTCATGAGCGGATACATAT
TTGAATGTATTTAGAAAAATAAACAAATAGGGGTTCCGCGCACATTTCCCCGAAAAGTGCCACCAGCTTT
GCTCTTAGGAGTTTCCTAATACATCCCAAACTCAAATATATAAAGCATTTGACTTGTTCTATGCCCTAGT
TATTAATAGTAATCAATTAC
